Addgene plasmid #105147: pFA6a- mYFP-kanMX6
Purpose: Yeast gene targeting
Depositing lab: Thomas Pollard & Jian-Qiu Wu. Depositing organization: Yale University. Publication: Spatial and temporal pathway for assembly and constriction of the contractile ring in fission yeast cytokinesis. Wu JQ, Kuhn JR, Kovar DR, Pollard TD. Dev Cell. 2003 Nov;5(5):723-34. S1534-5807(03)00324-1 PubMed 14602073.
Backbone
  Vector backbone: pFA6a
  Backbone size w/o insert (bp): 4170
  Vector type: Bacterial Expression, Yeast Expression
  Selectable markers: KanMX6 (select with G418)
Growth in bacteria
  Bacterial resistance: Ampicillin, 100 μg/mL
  Growth temperature: 37°C
  Growth strain: DH5alpha
  Copy number: High Copy
Gene/Insert
  Gene/Insert name: mYFP-kanMX6 (alt name: monomeric YFP)
  Insert size (bp): 720
  Mutation: A206K
  Tag / fusion protein: mYFP (C terminal on insert)
  Cloning method: Restriction Enzyme; 5′ cloning site PacI (not destroyed); 3′ cloning site AscI (not destroyed)
Terms and licenses: Academic/Nonprofit Terms; Industry Terms: Not Available to Industry
Depositor comments: The sizes of backbone and inserts are approximate, and do not include the selectable marker.
How to cite: pFA6a- mYFP-kanMX6 was a gift from Thomas Pollard & Jian-Qiu Wu (Addgene plasmid # 105147 ; http://n2t.net/addgene:105147 ; RRID:Addgene_105147)
