[The description below was written by a language model from this plasmid's Addgene catalogue record and pLannotate feature annotations shown in this document.]
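Description:
pFA6a-mYFP-kanMX6 is a PCR-template plasmid of the pFA6a family used for gene targeting in yeast; the associated work concerns fission yeast cytokinesis. It is not designed to replicate in yeast, as the annotated sequence of about 4.9 kb shows no yeast origin or centromere. In E. coli it is maintained as a high-copy plasmid through a ColE1/pUC-type origin and selected with ampicillin via the β-lactamase gene and its native promoter. Short remnants of lacI, rop and the pBR322 bom region are backbone leftovers with no functional role. SP6 and T7 phage promoters flank the module in the usual pFA6a arrangement.

The payload is a tagging cassette made up of a promoterless fluorescent protein coding sequence, the S. cerevisiae ADH1 terminator, and the kanMX marker. The automated annotation labels the coding sequence as GFP, but the catalogue identifies it as monomeric YFP carrying the A206K substitution, which weakens the tendency of Aequorea-derived proteins to dimerise. This roughly 720 bp sequence sits between retained PacI and AscI sites, which would let it be exchanged for another tag. kanMX confers G418 resistance in yeast.

Modules of this type are typically amplified with primers bearing homology to a chromosomal locus, and the product integrates by homologous recombination at the 3′ end of a target gene. The result is a C-terminal mYFP fusion expressed from the gene's own promoter and terminated by the ADH1 terminator, with integrants recovered on G418. Such fusions are suited to live-cell localisation and timing studies. The depositor notes that the stated backbone and insert sizes are approximate and exclude the selectable marker.
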