Features (pLannotate 1.2.2; 11 found; start..end, strand, type, name):
     22..40      +  promoter       SP6 promoter: promoter for bacteriophage SP6 RNA polymerase
    101..814     +  CDS            GFP: Aequoria victoria green fluorescent protein
    835..1022    +  terminator     ADH1 terminator: S. cerevisiae ADH1; transcription terminator for the S. cerevisiae alcohol dehydrogenase 1 (ADH1) gene
   1097..2453    +  gene           kanMX: yeast selectable marker conferring kanamycin resistance (Wach et al., 1994)
   2558..2576    -  promoter       T7 promoter: promoter for bacteriophage T7 RNA polymerase
   2598..2651    -  CDS            lacI (fragment): lac repressor; lacI; The lac repressor binds to the lac operator to inhibit transcription in E. coli. This inhibition can be relieved by adding lactose or isopropyl-β-D-thiogalactopyranoside (IPTG).
   2834..3422    -  rep_origin     ori: high-copy-number ColE1/pMB1/pBR322/pUC origin of replication
   3593..4453    -  CDS            AmpR: β-lactamase; bla; confers resistance to ampicillin, carbenicillin, and related antibiotics
   4454..4558    -  promoter       AmpR promoter: bla
   4653..4688    +  CDS            rop (fragment): Rop protein, which maintains plasmids at low copy number; rop
   4790..4841    +  misc_feature   bom (fragment): basis of mobility region from pBR322
>Addgene plasmid #105147 | pFA6a- mYFP-kanMX6 | addgene full sequence | sequence record 203674 | Addgene NGS Result
CTTATGTATCATACACATACGATTTAGGTGACACTATAGAACGCGGCCGCCAGCTGAAGCTTCGTACGCT
GCAGGTCGACGGATCCCCGGGTTAATTAACAGTAAAGGAGAAGAACTTTTCACTGGAGTTGTCCCAATTC
TTGTTGAATTAGATGGTGATGTTAATGGGCACAAATTTTCTGTCAGTGGAGAGGGTGAAGGTGATGCAAC
ATACGGAAAACTTACCCTTAAATTTATTTGCACTACTGGAAAACTACCTGTTCCATGGCCAACACTTGTC
ACTACTTTCGGTTATGGTCTAAAATGCTTTGCTAGATACCCAGATCATATGAAACGGCATGACTTTTTCA
AGAGTGCCATGCCCGAAGGTTATGTACAGGAAAGAACTATATTTTTCAAAGATGACGGGAACTACAAGAC
ACGTGCTGAAGTCAAGTTTGAAGGTGATACCCTTGTTAATAGAATCGAGTTAAAAGGTATTGATTTTAAA
GAAGATGGAAACATTCTTGGACACAAATTGGAATACAACTATAACTCACACAATGTATACATCATGGCAG
ACAAACAAAAGAATGGAATCAAAGTTAACTTCAAAATTAGACACAACATTGAAGATGGAAGCGTTCAACT
AGCAGACCATTATCAACAAAATACTCCAATTGGCGATGGCCCTGTCCTTTTACCAGACAACCATTACCTG
TCCTATCAATCTAAGCTTTCGAAAGATCCCAACGAAAAGAGAGACCACATGGTCCTTCTTGAGTTTGTAA
CAGCTGCTGGGATTACACATGGCATGGATGAACTATACAAATAGGGCGCGCCACTTCTAAATAAGCGAAT
TTCTTATGATTTATGATTTTTATTATTAAATAAGTTATAAAAAAAATAAGTGTATACAAATTTTAAAGTG
ACTCTTAGGTTTTAAAACGAAAATTCTTATTCTTGAGTAACTCTTTCCTGTAGGTCAGGTTGCTTTCTCA
GGTATAGTATGAGGTCGCTCTTATTGACCACACCTCTACCGGCAGATCCGCTAGGGATAACAGGGTAATA
TAGATCTGTTTAGCTTGCCTCGTCCCCGCCGGGTCACCCGGCCAGCGACATGGAGGCCCAGAATACCCTC
CTTGACAGTCTTGACGTGCGCAGCTCAGGGGCATGATGTGACTGTCGCCCGTACATTTAGCCCATACATC
CCCATGTATAATCATTTGCATCCATACATTTTGATGGCCGCACGGCGCGAAGCAAAAATTACGGCTCCTC
GCTGCAGACCTGCGAGCAGGGAAACGCTCCCCTCACAGACGCGTTGAATTGTCCCCACGCCGCGCCCCTG
TAGAGAAATATAAAAGGTTAGGATTTGCCACTGAGGTTCTTCTTTCATATACTTCCTTTTAAAATCTTGC
TAGGATACAGTTCTCACATCACATCCGAACATAAACAACCATGGGTAAGGAAAAGACTCACGTTTCGAGG
CCGCGATTAAATTCCAACATGGATGCTGATTTATATGGGTATAAATGGGCTCGCGATAATGTCGGGCAAT
CAGGTGCGACAATCTATCGATTGTATGGGAAGCCCGATGCGCCAGAGTTGTTTCTGAAACATGGCAAAGG
TAGCGTTGCCAATGATGTTACAGATGAGATGGTCAGACTAAACTGGCTGACGGAATTTATGCCTCTTCCG
ACCATCAAGCATTTTATCCGTACTCCTGATGATGCATGGTTACTCACCACTGCGATCCCCGGCAAAACAG
CATTCCAGGTATTAGAAGAATATCCTGATTCAGGTGAAAATATTGTTGATGCGCTGGCAGTGTTCCTGCG
CCGGTTGCATTCGATTCCTGTTTGTAATTGTCCTTTTAACAGCGATCGCGTATTTCGTCTCGCTCAGGCG
CAATCACGAATGAATAACGGTTTGGTTGATGCGAGTGATTTTGATGACGAGCGTAATGGCTGGCCTGTTG
AACAAGTCTGGAAAGAAATGCATAAGCTTTTGCCATTCTCACCGGATTCAGTCGTCACTCATGGTGATTT
CTCACTTGATAACCTTATTTTTGACGAGGGGAAATTAATAGGTTGTATTGATGTTGGACGAGTCGGAATC
GCAGACCGATACCAGGATCTTGCCATCCTATGGAACTGCCTCGGTGAGTTTTCTCCTTCATTACAGAAAC
GGCTTTTTCAAAAATATGGTATTGATAATCCTGATATGAATAAATTGCAGTTTCATTTGATGCTCGATGA
GTTTTTCTAATCAGTACTGACAATAAAAAGATTCTTGTTTTCAAGAACTTGTCATTTGTATAGTTTTTTT
ATATTGTAGTTGTTCTATTTTAATCAAATGTTAGCGTGATTTATATTTTTTTTCGCCTCGACATCATCTG
CCCAGATGCGAAGTTAAGTGCGCAGAAAGTAATATCATGCGTCAATCGTATGTGAATGCTGGTCGCTATA
CTGCTGTCGATTCGATACTAACGCCGCCATCCAGTTTAAACGAGCTCGAATTCATCGATGATATCAGATC
CACTAGTGGCCTATGCGGCCGCGGATCTGCCGGTCTCCCTATAGTGAGTCGTATTAATTTCGATAAGCCA
GGTTAACCTGCATTAATGAATCGGCCAACGCGCGGGGAGAGGCGGTTTGCGTATTGGGCGCTCTTCCGCT
TCCTCGCTCACTGACTCGCTGCGCTCGGTCGTTCGGCTGCGGCGAGCGGTATCAGCTCACTCAAAGGCGG
TAATACGGTTATCCACAGAATCAGGGGATAACGCAGGAAAGAACATGTGAGCAAAAGGCCAGCAAAAGGC
CAGGAACCGTAAAAAGGCCGCGTTGCTGGCGTTTTTCCATAGGCTCCGCCCCCCTGACGAGCATCACAAA
AATCGACGCTCAAGTCAGAGGTGGCGAAACCCGACAGGACTATAAAGATACCAGGCGTTTCCCCCTGGAA
GCTCCCTCGTGCGCTCTCCTGTTCCGACCCTGCCGCTTACCGGATACCTGTCCGCCTTTCTCCCTTCGGG
AAGCGTGGCGCTTTCTCATAGCTCACGCTGTAGGTATCTCAGTTCGGTGTAGGTCGTTCGCTCCAAGCTG
GGCTGTGTGCACGAACCCCCCGTTCAGCCCGACCGCTGCGCCTTATCCGGTAACTATCGTCTTGAGTCCA
ACCCGGTAAGACACGACTTATCGCCACTGGCAGCAGCCACTGGTAACAGGATTAGCAGAGCGAGGTATGT
AGGCGGTGCTACAGAGTTCTTGAAGTGGTGGCCTAACTACGGCTACACTAGAAGAACAGTATTTGGTATC
TGCGCTCTGCTGAAGCCAGTTACCTTCGGAAAAAGAGTTGGTAGCTCTTGATCCGGCAAACAAACCACCG
CTGGTAGCGGTGGTTTTTTTGTTTGCAAGCAGCAGATTACGCGCAGAAAAAAAGGATCTCAAGAAGATCC
TTTGATCTTTTCTACGGGGTCTGACGCTCAGTGGAACGAAAACTCACGTTAAGGGATTTTGGTCATGAGA
TTATCAAAAAGGATCTTCACCTAGATCCTTTTAAATTAAAAATGAAGTTTTAAATCAATCTAAAGTATAT
ATGAGTAAACTTGGTCTGACAGTTACCAATGCTTAATCAGTGAGGCACCTATCTCAGCGATCTGTCTATT
TCGTTCATCCATAGTTGCCTGACTCCCCGTCGTGTAGATAACTACGATACGGGAGGGCTTACCATCTGGC
CCCAGTGCTGCAATGATACCGCGAGACCCACGCTCACCGGCTCCAGATTTATCAGCAATAAACCAGCCAG
CCGGAAGGGCCGAGCGCAGAAGTGGTCCTGCAACTTTATCCGCCTCCATCCAGTCTATTAATTGTTGCCG
GGAAGCTAGAGTAAGTAGTTCGCCAGTTAATAGTTTGCGCAACGTTGTTGCCATTGCTACAGGCATCGTG
GTGTCACGCTCGTCGTTTGGTATGGCTTCATTCAGCTCCGGTTCCCAACGATCAAGGCGAGTTACATGAT
CCCCCATGTTGTGCAAAAAAGCGGTTAGCTCCTTCGGTCCTCCGATCGTTGTCAGAAGTAAGTTGGCCGC
AGTGTTATCACTCATGGTTATGGCAGCACTGCATAATTCTCTTACTGTCATGCCATCCGTAAGATGCTTT
TCTGTGACTGGTGAGTACTCAACCAAGTCATTCTGAGAATAGTGTATGCGGCGACCGAGTTGCTCTTGCC
CGGCGTCAATACGGGATAATACCGCGCCACATAGCAGAACTTTAAAAGTGCTCATCATTGGAAAACGTTC
TTCGGGGCGAAAACTCTCAAGGATCTTACCGCTGTTGAGATCCAGTTCGATGTAACCCACTCGTGCACCC
AACTGATCTTCAGCATCTTTTACTTTCACCAGCGTTTCTGGGTGAGCAAAAACAGGAAGGCAAAATGCCG
CAAAAAAGGGAATAAGGGCGACACGGAAATGTTGAATACTCATACTCTTCCTTTTTCAATATTATTGAAG
CATTTATCAGGGTTATTGTCTCATGAGCGGATACATATTTGAATGTATTTAGAAAAATAAACAAATAGGG
GTTCCGCGCACATTTCCCCGAAAAGTGCCACCTGACGTCTAAGAAACCATTATTATCATGACATTAACCT
ATAAAAATAGGCGTATCACGAGGCCCTTTCGTCTCGCGCGTTTCGGTGATGACGGTGAAAACCTCTGACA
CATGCAGCTCCCGGAGACGGTCACAGCTTGTCTGTAAGCGGATGCCGGGAGCAGACAAGCCCGTCAGGGC
GCGTCAGCGGGTGTTGGCGGGTGTCGGGGCTGGCTTAACTATGCGGCATCAGAGCAGATTGTACTGAGAG
TGCACCATATGGACATATTGTCGTTAGAACGCGGCTACAATTAATACATAAC
